Addgene plasmid #231650: pZH81 pET21b Rat1-His
Purpose: Bacterial expression vector expressing yeast S. cerevisiae rat1 with a C-terminal his tag
Depositing lab: Jesper Svejstrup. Depositing organization: University of Copenhagen. Publication: DNA-directed termination of RNA polymerase II transcription. Han Z, Moore GA, Mitter R, Lopez Martinez D, Wan L, Dirac Svejstrup AB, Rueda DS, Svejstrup JQ. Mol Cell. 2023 Sep 21;83(18):3253-3267.e7. doi: 10.1016/j.molcel.2023.08.007. Epub 2023 Sep 7. PubMed 37683646.
Backbone
  Vector backbone: pET21b
  Vector type: Bacterial Expression
Growth in bacteria
  Bacterial resistance: Ampicillin, 100 μg/mL
  Growth temperature: 37°C
  Growth strain: DH5alpha
  Copy number: Unknown
Gene/Insert
  Gene/Insert name: Rat1
  Species: S. cerevisiae (budding yeast)
  Entrez Gene: RAT1 (a.k.a. YOR048C, HKE1, TAP1, XRN2)
  Tag / fusion protein: 6His (C terminal on insert)
Terms and licenses: Academic/Nonprofit Terms; Industry Terms: Not Available to Industry
How to cite: pZH81 pET21b Rat1-His was a gift from Jesper Svejstrup (Addgene plasmid # 231650 ; http://n2t.net/addgene:231650 ; RRID:Addgene_231650)
