[The description below was written by a language model from this plasmid's Addgene catalogue record and pLannotate feature annotations shown in this document.]
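Description:
pZH81 pET21b Rat1-His is a bacterial expression plasmid of about 8.4 kb built on the pET21b backbone for producing the Saccharomyces cerevisiae Rat1 protein in E. coli. It replicates from a ColE1/pBR322-type origin accompanied by the bom region and the rop gene, which in pBR322-derived vectors keeps copy number moderate (the catalogue entry lists copy number as unknown). Selection is by ampicillin through the β-lactamase gene and its own promoter. An f1 phage origin is also present, along with short tetracycline-resistance fragments and a predicted E. coli open reading frame that are non-functional backbone remnants rather than working markers.

The expression cassette follows the standard pET layout. A T7 promoter with an adjacent lac operator and the T7 gene 10 ribosome binding site drives the RAT1 open reading frame of roughly 3 kb, followed by a C-terminal hexahistidine tag and the T7 terminator. The annotation software labels the 18-nt tag as a fragment of a longer His tag, which is consistent with the 6His recorded in the catalogue. The short "SET1" hit between the tag and the terminator probably reflects T7-derived backbone sequence rather than a deliberate fusion. A plasmid-borne lacI gene supplies lac repressor, so transcription stays low until IPTG is added in a host that provides T7 RNA polymerase.

Rat1 (also known as Xrn2, Hke1 or Tap1) is a nuclear 5'→3' exoribonuclease involved in RNA precursor processing and implicated in termination of RNA polymerase II transcription. The plasmid allows recombinant Rat1 to be purified by metal-affinity chromatography, and the associated publication concerns the mechanism of RNA polymerase II termination.
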