Features (pLannotate 1.2.2; 19 found; start..end, strand, type, name):
    201..219     +  promoter       T7 promoter: promoter for bacteriophage T7 RNA polymerase
    220..244     +  protein_bind   lac operator: The lac repressor binds to the lac operator to inhibit transcription in E. coli. This inhibition can be relieved by adding lactose or isopropyl-β-D-thiogalactopyranoside (IPTG). lac repressor encoded by lacI
    259..281     +  RBS            RBS: efficient ribosome binding site from bacteriophage T7 gene 10 (Olins and Rangwala, 1989)
    298..3315    +  CDS            RAT1: XRN2_YEAST - Also known as HKE1, TAP1. Experimental evidence at protein level: Swiss-Prot protein existence level 1. Possesses 5'->3' exoribonuclease activity. Required for the processing of nuclear mRNA, rRNA and small nucleolar RNA (snoRNA) precursors. May promote termination of transcription by RNA polymerase II via the recruitment of 3'-end processing factors to the poly(A) site and by the degradation of nascent RNA downstream of the poly(A) site. From Saccharomyces cerevisiae (strain ATCC 204508 / S288c) (Baker's yeast).
   3331..3348    +  CDS            9xHis (fragment): 9xHis affinity tag
   3358..3407    +  CDS            SET1 (fragment): solubility-enhancement tag derived from T7 phage gene 10B
   3415..3462    +  terminator     T7 terminator: transcription terminator for bacteriophage T7 RNA polymerase
   3499..3927    +  rep_origin     f1 ori (sequence partly withheld): f1 bacteriophage origin of replication; arrow indicates direction of (+) strand synthesis
   3980..4084    +  promoter       AmpR promoter: bla
   4085..4945    +  CDS            AmpR: β-lactamase; bla; confers resistance to ampicillin, carbenicillin, and related antibiotics
   5116..5704    +  rep_origin     ori: high-copy-number ColE1/pMB1/pBR322/pUC origin of replication
   5890..6029    -  misc_feature   bom: basis of mobility region from pBR322
   6131..6322    -  CDS            rop: Rop protein, which maintains plasmids at low copy number; rop
   6339..6719    +  CDS            YPB1_ECOLX: Protein predicted: Swiss-Prot protein existence level 4. From Escherichia coli.
   6791..7082    -  CDS            TcR (fragment): tetracycline efflux protein; tet; confers resistance to tetracycline
   7097..7118    -  protein_bind   CAP binding site: CAP binding activates transcription in the presence of cAMP. E. coli catabolite activator protein
   7131..8213    -  CDS            lacI: lac repressor; lacI; The lac repressor binds to the lac operator to inhibit transcription in E. coli. This inhibition can be relieved by adding lactose or isopropyl-β-D-thiogalactopyranoside (IPTG).
   8214..8291    -  promoter       lacI promoter: lacI
   8299..179     -  CDS            TcR (fragment) (across the origin): tetracycline efflux protein; tet; confers resistance to tetracycline
>Addgene plasmid #231650 | pZH81 pET21b Rat1-His | addgene full sequence | sequence record 462323 | Addgene NGS Result
TGGCGCCCAACAGTCCCCCGGCCACGGGGCCTGCCACCATACCCACGCCGAAACAAGCGCTCATGAGCCC
GAAGTGGCGAGCCCGATCTTCCCCATCGGTGATGTCGGCGATATAGGCGCCAGCAACCGCACCTGTGGCG
CCGGTGATGCCGGCCACGATGCGTCCGGCGTAGAGGATCGAGATCTCGATCCCGCGAAATTAATACGACT
CACTATAGGGGAATTGTGAGCGGATAACAATTCCCCTCTAGAAATAATTTTGTTTAACTTTAAGAAGGAG
ATATACATATGGCTAGCATGGGTGTTCCGTCATTTTTCAGATGGCTATCTCGAAAATATCCAAAGATCAT
ATCCCCAGTATTGGAAGAGCAACCTCAGATAGTCGACGGTGTCATATTGCCGTTGGATTATTCCGCCTCA
AATCCAAACGGTGAGTTAGACAACTTGTATTTGGATATGAATGGTATTGTTCATCCATGTTCGCACCCAG
AAAACAAACCGCCTCCAGAGACTGAAGATGAAATGCTTTTGGCAGTTTTTGAATATACCAATCGTGTGTT
AAATATGGCTAGACCACGCAAGGTACTTGTTATGGCTGTTGATGGTGTTGCTCCTCGTGCCAAAATGAAC
CAGCAGAGAGCGCGTAGATTTAGGAGTGCTAGGGATGCTCAGATTGAAAACGAAGCCAGGGAAGAAATTA
TGAGACAGCGAGAAGAAGTTGGTGAGATAATCGATGATGCCGTCAGGAACAAGAAAACTTGGGATTCAAA
TGCGATCACTCCAGGCACCCCATTTATGGATAAGCTTGCCGCGGCCCTCCGTTATTGGACAGCATTTAAA
CTGGCCACTGACCCTGGTTGGAAAAACCTGCAGGTGATTATCAGTGACGCCACCGTCCCAGGTGAAGGTG
AGCACAAAATAATGAATTTCATTAGGTCTCAAAGAGCTGATCCTGAATATAATCCCAACACAACGCACTG
TATATACGGTTTGGATGCTGATTTAATTTTTTTGGGCCTTGCCACTCATGAACCACATTTTAAAATTCTA
AGAGAAGATGTTTTTGCTCAAGACAATCGGAAAAGAAATAACTTAAAAGATACTATAAATATGACTGAAG
AAGAAAAACAATTTCTCCAAAAACAAAATTCCGAACAACCTTTCTTGTGGCTGCACATAAATGTTTTGAG
GGAATACTTGTCCGCTGAGTTATGGGTTCCGGGTCTTCCATTTACATTTGATTTAGAAAGGGCTATCGAC
GATTGGGTTTTCATGTGCTTTTTCTGTGGTAATGACTTTTTACCACATTTACCATGCTTAGATGTCAGAG
AAAATAGTATTGATATTCTCTTGGATATTTGGAAGGTAGTACTACCGAAATTGAAAACGTACATGACCTG
CGACGGTGTCTTGAACCTCCCTTCTGTTGAAACGCTATTGCAACACCTTGGCTCCCGTGAGGGGGATATC
TTCAAAACTAGACATATTCAAGAAGCCAGAAAGAAAGAAGCTTTTGAAAGAAGGAAAGCGCAGAAAAATA
TGTCAAAAGGTCAAGACAGGCATCCTACAGTAGCTACGGAGCAACTGCAAATGTATGACACACAAGGAAA
TTTAGCAAAAGGTTCATGGAACTTGACCACCAGTGATATGGTAAGGTTGAAAAAGGAACTGATGCTTGCG
AACGAGGGGAACGAAGAAGCAATCGCCAAAGTTAAGCAACAGAGTGATAAGAACAATGAACTGATGAAAG
ATATCAGCAAGGAAGAAATTGATGATGCTGTTAGTAAGGCTAACAAAACTAATTTTAACCTTGCAGAAGT
TATGAAACAGAAAATAATAAATAAGAAACACCGTCTTGAAAAGGATAATGAAGAGGAAGAAATTGCTAAG
GATAGCAAAAAAGTTAAGACAGAGAAAGCGGAATCAGAGTGCGATCTCGATGCAGAGATCAAAGATGAGA
TTGTGGCTGACGTAAACGACAGGGAAAACTCTGAAACTACAGAAGTATCAAGAGATTCACCAGTCCACAG
CACAGTGAATGTCAGCGAAGGTCCCAAAAATGGGGTCTTTGATACAGATGAATTTGTCAAACTATTCGAA
CCTGGTTACCACGAAAGATATTACACAGCTAAATTTCACGTTACTCCTCAAGATATTGAACAGTTAAGAA
AAGATATGGTAAAATGCTATATCGAAGGGGTCGCCTGGGTACTAATGTATTACTATCAAGGTTGTGCCTC
TTGGAATTGGTTCTATCCGTACCATTATGCTCCTCTGGCAACAGATTTCCATGGGTTTTCTCACTTGGAG
ATAAAGTTCGAAGAAGGTACTCCATTTTTACCTTACGAACAATTGATGAGTGTTTTACCAGCTGCATCTG
GCCATGCTTTGCCAAAAATTTTCCGGTCTTTGATGTCTGAACCTGACTCTGAAATCATTGATTTTTATCC
TGAAGAATTTCCCATAGATATGAATGGTAAGAAGATGTCCTGGCAAGGCATAGCGTTGCTACCATTCATC
GATCAGGATAGACTGTTAACAGCTGTTCGTGCACAATATCCTTTACTTTCTGATGCTGAGAGGGCAAGAA
ATATTCGCGGAGAACCTGTTTTATTAATAAGTAACAAGAATGCTAATTATGAGAGGTTTTCGAAGAAATT
ATACTCAAAGGAAAACAACAACAACAATGTTGTTGTGAAGTTTCAACACTTCAAGAGTGGTTTAAGTGGT
ATTGTATCAAAGGACGTTGAAGGTTTCGAATTAAATGGGAAAATTGTATGTCCGATTCAAGGTGGGTCAC
TGCCAAATTTATCTACCACCTTGATTTTAAAGATGTCCTATAGATTAATTCCGTTGCCATCGAGAAATAA
GTCTATTATACTGAACGGGTTCATTCCGTCAGAACCGGTACTAACAGCATATGACCTTGATTCCATAATG
TACAAGTATAATAACCAAAATTACTCCCGTCGCTGGAACTTTGGTAATGATTTGAAGCAAAATATTGTTC
CAGTAGGACCAAAGGGTATTACTCAGTACAAACCAAGAACTGGTGGCTATCGAGCATTCTTTTATTTTGC
TGAGCTCAGTAGAAATAATGTCCAACCCGCCCACAACTATGGTAGGAATAGCTACAACAGTCAACCCGGC
TTCAACAATAGCAGGTATGATGGTGGAAACAATAATTACAGACAAAATTCAAATTACAGGAACAATAACT
ATTCCGGAAATAGAAATAGTGGACAGTACAGCGGCAACAGCTACTCTCGGAATAACAAGCAAAGTCGGTA
TGACAATTCAAGAGCAAATAGGCGTGCGGCCGCACTCGAGCACCACCACCACCACCACTGAGATCCGGCT
GCTAACAAAGCCCGAAAGGAAGCTGAGTTGGCTGCTGCCACCGCTGAGCAATAACTAGCATAACCCCTTG
GGGCCTCTAAACGGGTCTTGAGGGGTTTTTTGCTGAAAGGAGGAACTATATCCGGATTGGCGAATGGG
[124 nt withheld, positions 3499-3622]
C
[91 nt withheld, positions 3624-3714]
A
[49 nt withheld, positions 3716-3764]
CCTTTGACGTTGGAGTCCACGTTCTTT
[37 nt withheld, positions 3792-3828]
ACCCTATCTCGGTCTATTCTTTTGATTTATAAGGGATTTTGCCGATTTCGGCCTATTGGTTAAAAAATGA
GCTGATTTAACAAAAATTTAACGCGAATTTTAACAAAATATTAACGCTTACAATTTAGGTGGCACTTTTC
GGGGAAATGTGCGCGGAACCCCTATTTGTTTATTTTTCTAAATACATTCAAATATGTATCCGCTCATGAG
ACAATAACCCTGATAAATGCTTCAATAATATTGAAAAAGGAAGAGTATGAGTATTCAACATTTCCGTGTC
GCCCTTATTCCCTTTTTTGCGGCATTTTGCCTTCCTGTTTTTGCTCACCCAGAAACGCTGGTGAAAGTAA
AAGATGCTGAAGATCAGTTGGGTGCACGAGTGGGTTACATCGAACTGGATCTCAACAGCGGTAAGATCCT
TGAGAGTTTTCGCCCCGAAGAACGTTTTCCAATGATGAGCACTTTTAAAGTTCTGCTATGTGGCGCGGTA
TTATCCCGTATTGACGCCGGGCAAGAGCAACTCGGTCGCCGCATACACTATTCTCAGAATGACTTGGTTG
AGTACTCACCAGTCACAGAAAAGCATCTTACGGATGGCATGACAGTAAGAGAATTATGCAGTGCTGCCAT
AACCATGAGTGATAACACTGCGGCCAACTTACTTCTGACAACGATCGGAGGACCGAAGGAGCTAACCGCT
TTTTTGCACAACATGGGGGATCATGTAACTCGCCTTGATCGTTGGGAACCGGAGCTGAATGAAGCCATAC
CAAACGACGAGCGTGACACCACGATGCCTGCAGCAATGGCAACAACGTTGCGCAAACTATTAACTGGCGA
ACTACTTACTCTAGCTTCCCGGCAACAATTAATAGACTGGATGGAGGCGGATAAAGTTGCAGGACCACTT
CTGCGCTCGGCCCTTCCGGCTGGCTGGTTTATTGCTGATAAATCTGGAGCCGGTGAGCGTGGGTCTCGCG
GTATCATTGCAGCACTGGGGCCAGATGGTAAGCCCTCCCGTATCGTAGTTATCTACACGACGGGGAGTCA
GGCAACTATGGATGAACGAAATAGACAGATCGCTGAGATAGGTGCCTCACTGATTAAGCATTGGTAACTG
TCAGACCAAGTTTACTCATATATACTTTAGATTGATTTAAAACTTCATTTTTAATTTAAAAGGATCTAGG
TGAAGATCCTTTTTGATAATCTCATGACCAAAATCCCTTAACGTGAGTTTTCGTTCCACTGAGCGTCAGA
CCCCGTAGAAAAGATCAAAGGATCTTCTTGAGATCCTTTTTTTCTGCGCGTAATCTGCTGCTTGCAAACA
AAAAAACCACCGCTACCAGCGGTGGTTTGTTTGCCGGATCAAGAGCTACCAACTCTTTTTCCGAAGGTAA
CTGGCTTCAGCAGAGCGCAGATACCAAATACTGTCCTTCTAGTGTAGCCGTAGTTAGGCCACCACTTCAA
GAACTCTGTAGCACCGCCTACATACCTCGCTCTGCTAATCCTGTTACCAGTGGCTGCTGCCAGTGGCGAT
AAGTCGTGTCTTACCGGGTTGGACTCAAGACGATAGTTACCGGATAAGGCGCAGCGGTCGGGCTGAACGG
GGGGTTCGTGCACACAGCCCAGCTTGGAGCGAACGACCTACACCGAACTGAGATACCTACAGCGTGAGCT
ATGAGAAAGCGCCACGCTTCCCGAAGGGAGAAAGGCGGACAGGTATCCGGTAAGCGGCAGGGTCGGAACA
GGAGAGCGCACGAGGGAGCTTCCAGGGGGAAACGCCTGGTATCTTTATAGTCCTGTCGGGTTTCGCCACC
TCTGACTTGAGCGTCGATTTTTGTGATGCTCGTCAGGGGGGCGGAGCCTATGGAAAAACGCCAGCAACGC
GGCCTTTTTACGGTTCCTGGCCTTTTGCTGGCCTTTTGCTCACATGTTCTTTCCTGCGTTATCCCCTGAT
TCTGTGGATAACCGTATTACCGCCTTTGAGTGAGCTGATACCGCTCGCCGCAGCCGAACGACCGAGCGCA
GCGAGTCAGTGAGCGAGGAAGCGGAAGAGCGCCTGATGCGGTATTTTCTCCTTACGCATCTGTGCGGTAT
TTCACACCGCAATGGTGCACTCTCAGTACAATCTGCTCTGATGCCGCATAGTTAAGCCAGTATACACTCC
GCTATCGCTACGTGACTGGGTCATGGCTGCGCCCCGACACCCGCCAACACCCGCTGACGCGCCCTGACGG
GCTTGTCTGCTCCCGGCATCCGCTTACAGACAAGCTGTGACCGTCTCCGGGAGCTGCATGTGTCAGAGGT
TTTCACCGTCATCACCGAAACGCGCGAGGCAGCTGCGGTAAAGCTCATCAGCGTGGTCGTGAAGCGATTC
ACAGATGTCTGCCTGTTCATCCGCGTCCAGCTCGTTGAGTTTCTCCAGAAGCGTTAATGTCTGGCTTCTG
ATAAAGCGGGCCATGTTAAGGGCGGTTTTTTCCTGTTTGGTCACTGATGCCTCCGTGTAAGGGGGATTTC
TGTTCATGGGGGTAATGATACCGATGAAACGAGAGAGGATGCTCACGATACGGGTTACTGATGATGAACA
TGCCCGGTTACTGGAACGTTGTGAGGGTAAACAACTGGCGGTATGGATGCGGCGGGACCAGAGAAAAATC
ACTCAGGGTCAATGCCAGCGCTTCGTTAATACAGATGTAGGTGTTCCACAGGGTAGCCAGCAGCATCCTG
CGATGCAGATCCGGAACATAATGGTGCAGGGCGCTGACTTCCGCGTTTCCAGACTTTACGAAACACGGAA
ACCGAAGACCATTCATGTTGTTGCTCAGGTCGCAGACGTTTTGCAGCAGCAGTCGCTTCACGTTCGCTCG
CGTATCGGTGATTCATTCTGCTAACCAGTAAGGCAACCCCGCCAGCCTAGCCGGGTCCTCAACGACAGGA
GCACGATCATGCGCACCCGTGGGGCCGCCATGCCGGCGATAATGGCCTGCTTCTCGCCGAAACGTTTGGT
GGCGGGACCAGTGACGAAGGCTTGAGCGAGGGCGTGCAAGATTCCGAATACCGCAAGCGACAGGCCGATC
ATCGTCGCGCTCCAGCGAAAGCGGTCCTCGCCGAAAATGACCCAGAGCGCTGCCGGCACCTGTCCTACGA
GTTGCATGATAAAGAAGACAGTCATAAGTGCGGCGACGATAGTCATGCCCCGCGCCCACCGGAAGGAGCT
GACTGGGTTGAAGGCTCTCAAGGGCATCGGTCGAGATCCCGGTGCCTAATGAGTGAGCTAACTTACATTA
ATTGCGTTGCGCTCACTGCCCGCTTTCCAGTCGGGAAACCTGTCGTGCCAGCTGCATTAATGAATCGGCC
AACGCGCGGGGAGAGGCGGTTTGCGTATTGGGCGCCAGGGTGGTTTTTCTTTTCACCAGTGAGACGGGCA
ACAGCTGATTGCCCTTCACCGCCTGGCCCTGAGAGAGTTGCAGCAAGCGGTCCACGCTGGTTTGCCCCAG
CAGGCGAAAATCCTGTTTGATGGTGGTTAACGGCGGGATATAACATGAGCTGTCTTCGGTATCGTCGTAT
CCCACTACCGAGATATCCGCACCAACGCGCAGCCCGGACTCGGTAATGGCGCGCATTGCGCCCAGCGCCA
TCTGATCGTTGGCAACCAGCATCGCAGTGGGAACGATGCCCTCATTCAGCATTTGCATGGTTTGTTGAAA
ACCGGACATGGCACTCCAGTCGCCTTCCCGTTCCGCTATCGGCTGAATTTGATTGCGAGTGAGATATTTA
TGCCAGCCAGCCAGACGCAGACGCGCCGAGACAGAACTTAATGGGCCCGCTAACAGCGCGATTTGCTGGT
GACCCAATGCGACCAGATGCTCCACGCCCAGTCGCGTACCGTCTTCATGGGAGAAAATAATACTGTTGAT
GGGTGTCTGGTCAGAGACATCAAGAAATAACGCCGGAACATTAGTGCAGGCAGCTTCCACAGCAATGGCA
TCCTGGTCATCCAGCGGATAGTTAATGATCAGCCCACTGACGCGTTGCGCGAGAAGATTGTGCACCGCCG
CTTTACAGGCTTCGACGCCGCTTCGTTCTACCATCGACACCACCACGCTGGCACCCAGTTGATCGGCGCG
AGATTTAATCGCCGCGACAATTTGCGACGGCGCGTGCAGGGCCAGACTGGAGGTGGCAACGCCAATCAGC
AACGACTGTTTGCCCGCCAGTTGTTGTGCCACGCGGTTGGGAATGTAATTCAGCTCCGCCATCGCCGCTT
CCACTTTTTCCCGCGTTTTCGCAGAAACGTGGCTGGCCTGGTTCACCACGCGGGAAACGGTCTGATAAGA
GACACCGGCATACTCTGCGACATCGTATAACGTTACTGGTTTCACATTCACCACCCTGAATTGACTCTCT
TCCGGGCGCTATCATGCCATACCGCGAAAGGTTTTGCGCCATTCGATGGTGTCCGGGATCTCGACGCTCT
CCCTTATGCGACTCCTGCATTAGGAAGCAGCCCAGTAGTAGGTTGAGGCCGTTGAGCACCGCCGCCGCAA
GGAATGGTGCATGCAAGGAGA
